Addgene plasmid #214209: pDSG467
Purpose: Arabinose-induced trpC
Depositing lab: Uri Alon. Depositing organization: Weizmann Institute of Science. Publication: A synthetic differentiation circuit in Escherichia coli for suppressing mutant takeover. Glass DS, Bren A, Vaisbourd E, Mayo A, Alon U. Cell. 2024 Jan 31:S0092-8674(24)00061-8. doi: 10.1016/j.cell.2024.01.024. PubMed 38320549.
Backbone
  Vector backbone: pSB4A3
  Vector type: Bacterial Expression, Synthetic Biology
Growth in bacteria
  Bacterial resistance: Ampicillin, 100 μg/mL
  Growth temperature: 37°C
  Growth strain: DH5alpha
  Copy number: Low Copy
Gene/Insert
  Gene/Insert name: AraC, trpC
Terms and licenses: Academic/Nonprofit Terms; Industry Terms: Not Available to Industry
How to cite: pDSG467 was a gift from Uri Alon (Addgene plasmid # 214209 ; http://n2t.net/addgene:214209 ; RRID:Addgene_214209)
