[The description below was written by a language model from this plasmid's Addgene catalogue record and pLannotate feature annotations shown in this document.]
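Description:
pDSG467 is a low-copy bacterial expression plasmid of about 6 kb, built on the BioBrick backbone pSB4A3 for use in Escherichia coli synthetic biology. It replicates from the pSC101 origin, which depends on the plasmid-encoded Rep101 (RepA) protein and keeps copy number low. It is selected with ampicillin through a β-lactamase gene driven by its own bla promoter and followed by the lambda t0 terminator. The cloning region is bounded by the BioBrick prefix and suffix, and additional bacterial terminators, including a his operon terminator immediately downstream of the suffix, insulate the insert from the backbone.

The payload is an arabinose-inducible trpC cassette. The araC regulator gene is transcribed in the opposite direction from the adjacent araBAD promoter, reproducing the native divergent arrangement. AraC represses the promoter in the absence of L-arabinose and activates it when the sugar is present. Downstream of the promoter lies E. coli K-12 trpC, which encodes a bifunctional enzyme whose TrpF (isomerase) and TrpC (synthase) domains catalyse two consecutive steps of tryptophan biosynthesis. No tags or reporters are annotated on the coding sequence.

The plasmid therefore places a tryptophan biosynthetic function under titratable external control by arabinose. It was deposited alongside work on a synthetic differentiation circuit in E. coli designed to suppress mutant takeover. The record does not spell out the plasmid's precise role in that circuit or the host genotype it is meant to be used with.
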