Features (pLannotate 1.2.2; 12 found; start..end, strand, type, name):
      1..879     -  CDS            araC: L-arabinose regulatory protein; araC
    906..1190    +  promoter       araBAD promoter: araBAD; promoter of the L-arabinose operon of E. coli; the araC regulatory gene is transcribed in the opposite direction (Guzman et al., 1995)
   1237..2595    +  CDS            trpC: TRPC_ECOLI - Also known as trpF. Experimental evidence at protein level: Swiss-Prot protein existence level 1. Bifunctional enzyme that catalyzes two sequential steps of tryptophan biosynthetic pathway. The first reaction is catalyzed by the isomerase, coded by the TrpF domain; the second reaction is catalyzed by the synthase, coded by the TrpC domain. From Escherichia coli (strain K12).
   2599..2619    +  misc_feature   BioBrick suffix: universal suffix for all parts
   2620..2677    +  terminator     his operon terminator: This putative transcriptin terminator from the E. coli his operon has a 2-bp deletion introduced during synthesis. Its efficiency has not been determined.
   2980..3930    -  CDS            Rep101: RepA protein needed for replication with the pSC101 origin; rep101
   3978..4200    -  rep_origin     pSC101 ori: low-copy replication origin that requires the Rep101 protein
   4692..4786    -  terminator     lambda t0 terminator: transcription terminator from phage lambda
   4816..5676    -  CDS            AmpR: β-lactamase; bla; confers resistance to ampicillin, carbenicillin, and related antibiotics
   5677..5781    -  promoter       AmpR promoter: bla
   5868..5911    -  terminator     bacterial terminator: putative bacterial transcription terminator
   5937..5958    +  misc_feature   BioBrick prefix: BioBrick prefix for parts that do not start with "ATG"
>Addgene plasmid #214209 | pDSG467 | addgene full sequence | sequence record 429349 | Addgene NGS Result
TTATGACAACTTGACGGCTACATCATTCACTTTTTCTTCACAACCGGCACGGAACTCGCTCGGGCTGGCC
CCGGTGCATTTTTTAAATACCCGCGAGAAATAGAGTTGATCGTCAAAACCAACATTGCGACCGACGGTGG
CGATAGGCATCCGGGTGGTGCTCAAAAGCAGCTTCGCCTGGCTGATACGTTGGTCCTCGCGCCAGCTTAA
GACGCTAATCCCTAACTGCTGGCGGAAAAGATGTGACAGACGCGACGGCGACAAGCAAACATGCTGTGCG
ACGCTGGCGATATCAAAATTGCTGTCTGCCAGGTGATCGCTGATGTACTGACAAGCCTCGCGTACCCGAT
TATCCATCGGTGGATGGAGCGACTCGTTAATCGCTTCCATGCGCCGCAGTAACAATTGCTCAAGCAGATT
TATCGCCAGCAGCTCCGAATAGCGCCCTTCCCCTTGCCCGGCGTTAATGATTTGCCCAAACAGGTCGCTG
AAATGCGGCTGGTGCGCTTCATCCGGGCGAAAGAACCCCGTATTGGCAAATATTGACGGCCAGTTAAGCC
ATTCATGCCAGTAGGCGCGCGGACGAAAGTAAACCCACTGGTGATACCATTCGCGAGCCTCCGGATGACG
ACCGTAGTGATGAATCTCTCCTGGCGGGAACAGCAAAATATCACCCGGTCGGCAAACAAATTCTCGTCCC
TGATTTTTCACCACCCCCTGACCGCGAATGGTGAGATTGAGAATATAACCTTTCATTCCCAGCGGTCGGT
CGATAAAAAAATCGAGATAACCGTTGGCCTCAATCGGCGTTAAACCCGCCACCAGATGGGCATTAAACGA
GTATCCCGGCAGCAGGGGATCATTTTGCGCTTCAGCCATACTTTTCATACTCCCGCCATTCAGAGAAGAA
ACCAATTGTCCATATTGCATCAGACATTGCCGTCACTGCGTCTTTTACTGGCTCTTCTCGCTAACCAAAC
CGGTAACCCCGCTTATTAAAAGCATTCTGTAACAAAGCGGGACCAAAGCCATGACAAAAACGCGTAACAA
AAGTGTCTATAATCACGGCAGAAAAGTCCACATTGATTATTTGCACGGCGTCACACTTTGCTATGCCATA
GCATTTTTATCCATAAGATTAGCGGATCCTACCTGACGCTTTTTATCGCAACTCTCTACTGTTTCTCCAT
ACCCGTTTTTTTGGGCTAGCTACTAGAGAAAGAGGAGAAATACTAGATGATGCAAACCGTTTTAGCGAAA
ATCGTCGCAGACAAGGCGATTTGGGTAGAAGCCCGCAAACAGCAGCAACCGCTGGCCAGTTTTCAGAATG
AGGTTCAGCCGAGCACGCGACATTTTTATGATGCGCTACAGGGTGCGCGCACGGCGTTTATTCTGGAGTG
CAAGAAAGCGTCGCCGTCAAAAGGCGTGATCCGTGATGATTTCGATCCAGCACGCATTGCCGCCATTTAT
AAACATTACGCTTCGGCAATTTCGGTGCTGACTGATGAGAAATATTTTCAGGGGAGCTTTAATTTCCTCC
CCATCGTCAGCCAAATCGCCCCGCAGCCGATTTTATGTAAAGACTTCATTATCGACCCTTACCAGATCTA
TCTGGCGCGCTATTACCAGGCCGATGCCTGCTTATTAATGCTTTCAGTACTGGATGACGACCAATATCGC
CAGCTTGCCGCCGTCGCTCACAGTCTGGAGATGGGGGTGCTGACCGAAGTCAGTAATGAAGAGGAACAGG
AGCGCGCCATTGCATTGGGAGCAAAGGTCGTTGGCATCAACAACCGCGATCTGCGTGATTTGTCGATTGA
TCTCAACCGTACCCGCGAGCTTGCGCCGAAACTGGGGCACAACGTGACGGTAATCAGCGAATCCGGCATC
AATACTTACGCTCAGGTGCGCGAGTTAAGCCACTTCGCTAACGGTTTTCTGATTGGTTCGGCGTTGATGG
CCCATGACGATTTGCACGCCGCCGTGCGCCGGGTGTTGCTGGGTGAGAATAAAGTATGTGGCCTGACGCG
TGGGCAAGATGCTAAAGCAGCTTATGACGCGGGCGCGATTTACGGTGGGTTGATTTTTGTTGCGACATCA
CCGCGTTGCGTCAACGTTGAACAGGCGCAGGAAGTGATGGCTGCGGCACCGTTGCAGTATGTTGGCGTGT
TCCGCAATCACGATATTGCCGATGTGGTGGACAAAGCTAAGGTGTTATCGCTGGCGGCAGTGCAACTGCA
TGGTAATGAAGAACAGCTGTATATCGATACGCTGCGTGAAGCTCTGCCAGCACATGTTGCCATCTGGAAA
GCATTAAGCGTCGGTGAAACCCTGCCCGCCCGCGAGTTTCAGCACGTTGATAAATATGTTTTAGACAACG
GCCAGGGTGGAAGCGGGCAACGTTTTGACTGGTCACTATTAAATGGTCAATCGCTTGGCAACGTTCTGCT
GGCGGGGGGCTTAGGCGCAGATAACTGCGTGGAAGCGGCACAAACCGGCTGCGCCGGACTTGATTTTAAT
TCTGCTGTAGAGTCGCAACCGGGCATCAAAGACGCACGTCTTTTGGCCTCGGTTTTCCAGACGCTGCGCG
CATATTAATACTAGTAGCGGCCGCTGCAGTCCGGCAAAAAAGGGCAAGGTGTCACCACCCTGCCCTTTTT
CTTTAAAACCGAAAAGATTACTTCGCGTTATGCAGGCTTCCTCGCTCACTGACTCGCTGCGCTCGGTCGT
TCGGCTGCGGCGAGCGGTATCAGCTCACTCAAAGGCGGTAATCTCGAGGTTACATTGTCGATCTGTTCAT
GGTGAACAGCTTTGAATGCACCAAAAACTCGTAAAAGCTCTGATGTATCTATCTTTTTTACACCGTTTTC
ATCTGTGCATATGGACAGTTTTCCCTTTGATATGTAACGGTGAACAGTTGTTCTACTTTTGTTTGTTAGT
CTTGATGCTTCACTGATAGATACAAGAGCCATAAGAACCTCAGATCCTTCCGTATTTAGCCAGTATGTTC
TCTAGTGTGGTTCGTTGTTTTTGCGTGAGCCATGAGAACGAACCATTGAGATCATACTTACTTTGCATGT
CACTCAAAAATTTTGCCTCAAAACTGGTGAGCTGAATTTTTGCAGTTAAAGCATCGTGTAGTGTTTTTCT
TAGTCCGTTATGTAGGTAGGAATCTGATGTAATGGTTGTTGGTATTTTGTCACCATTCATTTTTATCTGG
TTGTTCTCAAGTTCGGTTACGAGATCCATTTGTCTATCTAGTTCAACTTGGAAAATCAACGTATCAGTCG
GGCGGCCTCGCTTATCAACCACCAATTTCATATTGCTGTAAGTGTTTAAATCTTTACTTATTGGTTTCAA
AACCCATTGGTTAAGCCTTTTAAACTCATGGTAGTTATTTTCAAGCATTAACATGAACTTAAATTCATCA
AGGCTAATCTCTATATTTGCCTTGTGAGTTTTCTTTTGTGTTAGTTCTTTTAATAACCACTCATAAATCC
TCATAGAGTATTTGTTTTCAAAAGACTTAACATGTTCCAGATTATATTTTATGAATTTTTTTAACTGGAA
AAGATAAGGCAATATCTCTTCACTAAAAACTAATTCTAATTTTTCGCTTGAGAACTTGGCATAGTTTGTC
CACTGGAAAATCTCAAAGCCTTTAACCAAAGGATTCCTGATTTCCACAGTTCTCGTCATCAGCTCTCTGG
TTGCTTTAGCTAATACACCATAAGCATTTTCCCTACTGATGTTCATCATCTGAGCGTATTGGTTATAAGT
GAACGATACCGTCCGTTCTTTCCTTGTAGGGTTTTCAATCGTGGGGTTGAGTAGTGCCACACAGCATAAA
ATTAGCTTGGTTTCATGCTCCGTTAAGTCATAGCGACTAATCGCTAGTTCATTTGCTTTGAAAACAACTA
ATTCAGACATACATCTCAATTGGTCTAGGTGATTTTAATCACTATACCAATTGAGATGGGCTAGTCAATG
ATAATTACATGTCCTTTTCCTTTGAGTTGTGGGTATCTGTAAATTCTGCTAGACCTTTGCTGGAAAACTT
GTAAATTCTGCTAGACCCTCTGTAAATTCCGCTAGACCTTTGTGTGTTTTTTTTGTTTATATTCAAGTGG
TTATAATTTATAGAATAAAGAAAGAATAAAAAAAGATAAAAAGAATAGATCCCAGCCCTGTGTATAACTC
ACTACTTTAGTCAGTTCCGCAGTATTACAAAAGGATGTCGCAAACGCTGTTTGCTCCTCTACAAAACAGA
CCTTAAAACCCTAAAGGCTTAAGTAGCACCCTCGCAAGCTCGGGCAAATCGCTGAATATTCCTTTTGTCT
CCGACCATCAGGCACCTGAGTCGCTGTCTTTTTCGTGACATTCAGTTCGCTGCGCTCACGGCTCTGGCAG
TGAATGGGGGTAAATGGCACTACAGGCGCCTTTTATGGATTCATGCAAGGAAACTACCCATAATACAAGA
AAAGCCCGTCACGGGCTTCTCAGGGCGTTTTATGGCGGGTCTGCTATGTGGTGCTATCTGACTTTTTGCT
GTTCAGCAGTTCCTGCCCTCTGATTTTCCAGTCTGACCACTTCGGATTATCCCGTGACAGGTCATTCAGA
CTGGCTAATGCACCCAGTAAGGCAGCGGTATCATCAACAGGCTTACCCGTCTTACTGTCCCTAGTGCTTG
GATTCTCACCAATAAAAAACGCCCGGCGGCAACCGAGCGTTCTGAACAAATCCAGATGGAGTTCTGAGGT
CATTACTGGATCTATCAACAGGAGTCCAAGCGAGCTCGTAAACTTGGTCTGACAGTTACCAATGCTTAAT
CAGTGAGGCACCTATCTCAGCGATCTGTCTATTTCGTTCATCCATAGTTGCCTGACTCCCCGTCGTGTAG
ATAACTACGATACGGGAGGGCTTACCATCTGGCCCCAGTGCTGCAATGATACCGCGAGACCCACGCTCAC
CGGCTCCAGATTTATCAGCAATAAACCAGCCAGCCGGAAGGGCCGAGCGCAGAAGTGGTCCTGCAACTTT
ATCCGCCTCCATCCAGTCTATTAATTGTTGCCGGGAAGCTAGAGTAAGTAGTTCGCCAGTTAATAGTTTG
CGCAACGTTGTTGCCATTGCTACAGGCATCGTGGTGTCACGCTCGTCGTTTGGTATGGCTTCATTCAGCT
CCGGTTCCCAACGATCAAGGCGAGTTACATGATCCCCCATGTTGTGCAAAAAAGCGGTTAGCTCCTTCGG
TCCTCCGATCGTTGTCAGAAGTAAGTTGGCCGCAGTGTTATCACTCATGGTTATGGCAGCACTGCATAAT
TCTCTTACTGTCATGCCATCCGTAAGATGCTTTTCTGTGACTGGTGAGTACTCAACCAAGTCATTCTGAG
AATAGTGTATGCGGCGACCGAGTTGCTCTTGCCCGGCGTCAATACGGGATAATACCGCGCCACATAGCAG
AACTTTAAAAGTGCTCATCATTGGAAAACGTTCTTCGGGGCGAAAACTCTCAAGGATCTTACCGCTGTTG
AGATCCAGTTCGATGTAACCCACTCGTGCACCCAACTGATCTTCAGCATCTTTTACTTTCACCAGCGTTT
CTGGGTGAGCAAAAACAGGAAGGCAAAATGCCGCAAAAAAGGGAATAAGGGCGACACGGAAATGTTGAAT
ACTCATACTCTTCCTTTTTCAATATTATTGAAGCATTTATCAGGGTTATTGTCTCATGAGCGGATACATA
TTTGAATGTATTTAGAAAAATAAACAAATAGGGGTTCCGCGCACATTTCCCATGGTGCCACCTGACGTCT
AAGAAACCATTATTATCATGACATTAACCTATAAAAATAGGCGTATCACGAGGCAGAATTTCAGATAAAA
AAAATCCTTAGCTTTCGCTAAGGATGATTTCTGGAATTCGCGGCCGCTGTTTCTTCGAATTCGCGGCCGC
TTCTAGAG
